Addgene plasmid #219874: pCfb13199
Purpose: The base plasmid of TUNEYALI forTF09
Depositing lab: Irina Borodina. Depositing organization: Danmarks Tekniske Universitet. Publication: High-throughput metabolic engineering of Yarrowia lipolytica through gene expression tuning. Jiang W, Wang S, Ahlheit D, Fumagalli T, Yang Z, Ramanathan S, Jiang X, Weber T, Dahlin J, Borodina I. Proc Natl Acad Sci U S A. 2025 Jun 10;122(23):e2426686122. doi: 10.1073/pnas.2426686122. Epub 2025 Jun 3. PubMed 40460129.
Backbone
  Vector backbone: Our own backbone
  Vector type: Yeast Expression
  Selectable markers: Hygromycin
Growth in bacteria
  Bacterial resistance: Ampicillin, 100 μg/mL
  Growth temperature: 37°C
  Growth strain: DH5alpha
  Copy number: High Copy
Gene/Insert
  Gene/Insert name: Contains gRNA targeting TF09 (YALI1_F29652g) and homologous arm matching TF09
  gRNA/shRNA sequence: TTGTGGACGATGCTATAAGG
  Species: Yarrowia lipolytica
  Cloning method: Gibson Cloning
Terms and licenses: Academic/Nonprofit Terms; Industry Terms: Not Available to Industry
Depositor comments: This plasmid contains gRNA targeting TF09 (YALI1_F29652g) and homologous arm matching TF09, which can be used for library construction by inserting promoters using a golden gate or directly knocking TF09 out.
How to cite: pCfb13199 was a gift from Irina Borodina (Addgene plasmid # 219874 ; http://n2t.net/addgene:219874 ; RRID:Addgene_219874)
