[The description below was written by a language model from this plasmid's Addgene catalogue record and pLannotate feature annotations shown in this document.]
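Description:
pCfb13199 is a 7,115 nt yeast plasmid from the TUNEYALI toolkit for expression tuning in Yarrowia lipolytica, serving as the "base" plasmid for one target, the transcription factor gene designated TF09 (YALI1_F29652g). It is built on the depositing lab's own backbone and assembled by Gibson cloning. In E. coli it is maintained at high copy through a ColE1/pUC-type origin and selected with ampicillin via the β-lactamase gene and its promoter. Selection in yeast relies on hygromycin resistance, annotated as a HygR coding sequence followed by a CYC1 terminator. The promoter driving HygR is not annotated. No yeast replication origin or centromeric element appears in the feature table, so the record does not state how, or whether, the plasmid is maintained in Yarrowia.

The payload combines a guide RNA cassette with a homology-directed repair template. A tRNA element lies immediately upstream of the spacer position and the Streptococcus pyogenes Cas9 gRNA scaffold, an arrangement commonly used so that the tRNA drives transcription and is processed away to release the guide. No Cas9 gene is annotated, so the nuclease is presumably supplied separately. The homology arms matching TF09 are described in the catalogue entry but are not annotated, so their positions are not given. Two minimal FRT sites in opposite orientations are detected, along with short fragments of rrnB terminators, 5S rRNA, KanR and lacZα, which look like backbone remnants. According to the depositor, the plasmid can be used directly to knock out TF09, or as a Golden Gate recipient for inserting promoters to build libraries that vary TF09 expression.
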