Features (pLannotate 1.2.2; 14 found; start..end, strand, type, name):
    367..437     +  ncRNA          tRNA: Accession: RF00005 - tRNA
    459..533     +  misc_RNA       gRNA scaffold: guide RNA scaffold for the Streptococcus pyogenes CRISPR/Cas9 system
    940..973     -  protein_bind   FRT (minimal): supports FLP-mediated excision but not integration (Turan and Bode, 2011) FLP recombinase from the Saccharomyces cerevisiae 2μ plasmid
   1017..1057    -  terminator     rrnB T1 terminator (fragment): transcription terminator T1 from the E. coli rrnB gene
   1059..1174    -  ncRNA          5S rRNA: Accession: RF00001 - 5S ribosomal RNA
   1205..1229    +  CDS            KanR (fragment): aminoglycoside phosphotransferase; aph(3')-Ia; confers resistance to kanamycin
   1259..1355    +  promoter       AmpR promoter (fragment): bla
   1358..2218    +  CDS            AmpR: β-lactamase; bla; confers resistance to ampicillin, carbenicillin, and related antibiotics
   2340..2928    +  rep_origin     ori: high-copy-number ColE1/pMB1/pBR322/pUC origin of replication
   3153..3170    +  terminator     rrnB T2 terminator (fragment): transcription terminator T2 from the E. coli rrnB gene
   3195..3214    -  CDS            lacZα (fragment): LacZα fragment of β-galactosidase; lacZ fragment
   3684..3717    +  protein_bind   FRT (minimal): supports FLP-mediated excision but not integration (Turan and Bode, 2011) FLP recombinase from the Saccharomyces cerevisiae 2μ plasmid
   4865..5886    +  CDS            HygR (fragment): aminoglycoside phosphotransferase from E. coli; aph(4)-Ia; confers resistance to hygromycin
   5888..6121    +  terminator     CYC1 terminator (fragment): S. cerevisiae CYC1; transcription terminator for CYC1
>Addgene plasmid #219874 | pCfb13199 | addgene full sequence | sequence record 472125 | Addgene NGS Result
TTCGTAGATAATGGAATACAAATGGATATCCAGAGTATACACATGGATAGTATACACTGACACGACAATT
CTGTATCTCTTTATGTTAACTACTGTGAGGCATTAAATAGAGCTTGATATATAAAATGTTACATTTCACA
GTCTGAACTTTTGCAGATTACCTAATTTGGTAAGATATTAATTATGAACTGAAAGTTGATGGCATCCCTA
AATTTGATGCAACGGAATGCGTGCGATAGTGAATCATTGCTAACAGATCAAGTAATCGTATCAATCGTTC
CACGTCTTATCCAGACTCGATTTCCGCCCTAACCTAAGGAAACTGCTGAGTAATTTCGAGGTTGGTTCCT
AACAAAAGCCAAGAAACGCGCCGATGGTTTAGTGGTAAAATCCATCGTTGCCATCGATGGGCCCCCGGTT
CGATTCCGGGTCGGCGCATTGTGGACGATGCTATAAGGGTTTTAGAGCTAGAAATAGCAAGTTAAAATAA
GGCTAGTCCGTTATCAACTTGAAAAAGTGGCACCGAGTCGGTGGTGCTTTTTTTGTGTGGGTACGGTTGA
CTGCTGCCATTCTGCTTAAGCAGAACGCCGACTGGGGTCTTGAGACTGCCATTGGCGCCTCCACCGTTCT
TCTTGGAGCCTCCATTCCCCGGATCATCAAGGCCGGTATCAAGCCTGTCCCTGTGGGTCTCGCCGTGCTT
GGTTCTCTTAACTTGGGATGACTGAAGAGCTCTTCAATGGTGAAAACCATCTACATCACCCGACACGGGT
TCCGAGCCAACTGGCTGACCGACCAGCCCATTCCCCCGTCTCCCACCGGTATCGAGAGTGATCCTGCTCT
TGCTGAGAAGGGAGTTGTCCAGGCCAAGGAGCTAGGTGAATATCTCAAGGACATCAAGATCGCGTGCATT
CGCGGCCGCANNTTTAAATMMMMWSWWSWGAAGTTCCTATACTTTCTAGAGAATAGGAACTTCWMTATAG
AGTCGAATAAGGGCGACACCCCATAATTAGCCCGGGCGAAAGGCCCAGTCTTTCGACTGAGCCTTTCGTT
TTATTTGATGCCTGGCAGTTCCCTACTCTCGCATGGGGAGTCCCCACACTACCATCGGCGCTACGGCGTT
TCACTTCTGAGTTCGGCATGGGGTCAGGTGGGACCACCGCGCTACTGCCGCCAGGCAAACAAGGGGTGTT
ATGAGCCATATTCAGGTATAAATGGGCTCGCGATAATGTTCAGAATTGGTTAATTGGTTGTAACACTGAC
CCCTATTTGTTTATTTTTCTAAATACATTCAAATATGTATCCGCTCATGAGACAATAACCCTGATAAATG
CTTCAATAATATTGAAAAAGGAAGAATATGAGTATTCAACATTTCCGTGTCGCCCTTATTCCCTTTTTTG
CGGCATTTTGCCTTCCTGTTTTTGCTCACCCAGAAACGCTGGTGAAAGTAAAAGATGCTGAAGATCAGTT
GGGTGCACGAGTGGGTTACATCGAACTGGATCTCAACAGCGGTAAGATCCTTGAGAGTTTTCGCCCCGAA
GAACGTTTTCCAATGATGAGCACTTTTAAAGTTCTGCTATGTGGCGCGGTATTATCCCGTATTGACGCCG
GGCAAGAGCAACTCGGTCGCCGCATACACTATTCTCAGAATGACTTGGTTGAGTACTCACCAGTCACAGA
AAAGCATCTTACGGATGGCATGACAGTAAGAGAATTATGCAGTGCTGCCATAACCATGAGTGATAACACT
GCGGCCAACTTACTTCTGACAACGATCGGAGGACCGAAGGAGCTAACCGCTTTTTTGCACAACATGGGGG
ATCATGTAACTCGCCTTGATCGTTGGGAACCGGAGCTGAATGAAGCCATACCAAACGACGAGCGTGACAC
CACGATGCCTGTAGCGATGGCAACAACGTTGCGCAAACTATTAACTGGCGAACTACTTACTCTAGCTTCC
CGGCAACAATTAATAGACTGGATGGAGGCGGATAAAGTTGCAGGACCACTTCTGCGCTCGGCCCTTCCGG
CTGGCTGGTTTATTGCTGATAAATCCGGAGCCGGTGAGCGTGGTTCTCGCGGTATCATCGCAGCGCTGGG
GCCAGATGGTAAGCCCTCCCGTATCGTAGTTATCTACACGACGGGGAGTCAGGCAACTATGGATGAACGA
AATAGACAGATCGCTGAGATAGGTGCCTCACTGATTAAGCATTGGTAAGCAGAGCATTACGCTGACTTGA
CGGGACGGCGCAAGCTCATGACCAAAATCCCTTAACGTGAGTTACGCGCGCGTCGTTCCACTGAGCGTCA
GACCCCGTAGAAAAGATCAAAGGATCTTCTTGAGATCCTTTTTTTCTGCGCGTAATCTGCTGCTTGCAAA
CAAAAAAACCACCGCTACCAGCGGTGGTTTGTTTGCCGGATCAAGAGCTACCAACTCTTTTTCCGAAGGT
AACTGGCTTCAGCAGAGCGCAGATACCAAATACTGTTCTTCTAGTGTAGCCGTAGTTAGCCCACCACTTC
AAGAACTCTGTAGCACCGCCTACATACCTCGCTCTGCTAATCCTGTTACCAGTGGCTGCTGCCAGTGGCG
ATAAGTCGTGTCTTACCGGGTTGGACTCAAGACGATAGTTACCGGATAAGGCGCAGCGGTCGGGCTGAAC
GGGGGGTTCGTGCACACAGCCCAGCTTGGAGCGAACGACCTACACCGAACTGAGATACCTACAGCGTGAG
CTATGAGAAAGCGCCACGCTTCCCGAAGGGAGAAAGGCGGACAGGTATCCGGTAAGCGGCAGGGTCGGAA
CAGGAGAGCGCACGAGGGAGCTTCCAGGGGGAAACGCCTGGTATCTTTATAGTCCTGTCGGGTTTCGCCA
CCTCTGACTTGAGCGTCGATTTTTGTGATGCTCGTCAGGGGGGCGGAGCCTATGGAAAAACGCCAGCAAC
GCGGCCTTTTTACGGTTCCTGGCCTTTTGCTGGCCTTTTGCTCACATGTTCTTTCCTGCGTTATCCCCTG
ATTCTGTGGATAACCGTATTACCGCCTTTGAGTGAGCTGATACCGCTCGCCGCAGCCGAACGACCGAGCG
CAGCGAGTCAGTGAGCGAGGAAGCGGAAGGCGAGAGTAGGGAACTGCCAGGCATCAAACTAAGCAGAAGG
CCCCTGACGGATGGCCTTTTTGCGTTTCTACAAACTCTTTCTGTGTTGTAAAACGACGGCCAGTCTTAAG
CTCGGGCCCCCTGGGCGGTTCTGATAACGAGTAATCGTTAATCCGCAAATAACGTAAAAACCCGCTTCGG
CGGGTTTTTTTATGGGGGGAGTTTAGGGAAAGAGCATTTGTCAGAATATTTAAGGGCGCCTGTCACTTTG
CTTGATATATGAGAATTATTTAACCTTATAAATGAGAAAAAAGCAACGCACTTTAAATAAGATACGTTGC
TTTTTCGATTGATGAACACCTATAATTAAACTATTCATCTATTATTTATGATTTTTTGTATATACAATAT
TTCTAGTTTGTTAAAGAGAATTAAGAAAATAAATCTCGAAAATAATAAAGGGAAAATCAGTTTTTGATAT
CAAAATTATACATGTCAACGATAATACAAAATATAATACAAACTATAAGATGTTATCAGTATTTATTATG
CATTTAGAATAAATTTTGTGTCGCCCTTATTCGACTCACTATAGAAGTTCCTATTCTCTAGAAAGTATAG
GAACTTCACTTCATTTTATTTAAATTTGCGGCCGCTATGTCTGATAAAAGGATGTAACATAGGCAAGCTG
CTCGTGAGTGTTGAGTACGAACCTTAGATCCAAATCACCCGCACCCACGGATATACTTGCTTGAATATAC
AGTAGTAAGGAGTTTGGCGCCCGTTTTTTCGAGCCCCACACGTTTCGGTGAGTATGAGCGGCGGCAGATT
CGAGCGTTTCCGGTTTCCGCGGCTGGACGAGAGCCCATGATGGGGGCTCCCACCACCAGCAATCAGGGCC
CTGATTACACACCCACCTGTAATGTCATGCTGTTCATCGTGGTTAATGCTGCTGTGTGCTGTGTGTGTGT
GTTGTTTGGCGCTCATTGTTGCGTTATGCAGCGTACACCACAATATTGGAAGCTTATTAGCCTTTCTATT
TTTTCGTTTGCAAGGCTTAACAACATTGCTGTGGAGAGGGATGGGGATATGGAGGCCGCTGGAGGGAGTC
GGAGAGGCGTTTTGGAGCGGCTTGGCCTGGCGCCCAGCTCGCGAAACGCACCTAGGACCCTTTGGCACGC
CGAAATGTGCCACTTTTCAGTCTAGTAACGCCTTACCTACGTCATTCCATGCATGCATGTTTGCGCCTTT
TTTCCCTTGCCCTTGATCGCCACACAGTACAGTGCACTGTACAGTGGAGGTTTTGGGGGGGTCTTAGATG
GGAGCTAAAAGCGGCCTAGCGGTACACTAGTGGGATTGTATGGAGTGGCATGGAGCCTAGGTGGAGCCTG
ACAGGACGCACGACCGGCTAGCCCGTGACAGACGATGGGTGGCTCCTGTTGTCCACCGCGTACAAATGTT
TGGGCCAAAGTCTTGTCAGCCTTGCTTGCGAACCTAATTCCCAATTTTGTCACTTCGCACCCCCATTGAT
CGAGCCCTAACCCCTGCCCATCAGGCAATCCAATTAAGCTCGCATTGTCTGCCTTGTTTAGTTTGGCTCC
TGCCCGTTTCGGCGTCCACTTGCACAAACACAAACAAGCATTATATATAAGGCTCGTCTCTCCCTCCCAA
CCACACTCACTTTTTTGCCCGTCTTCCCTTGCTAACACAAAAGTCAAGAACACAAACAACCACCCCAACC
CCCTTACACACAAGACATATCTACAGCAATGGGTAAAAAGCCTGAACTCACCGCGACGTCTGTCGAGAAG
TTTCTGATCGAAAAGTTCGACAGCGTCTCCGACCTGATGCAGCTCTCGGAGGGCGAAGAATCTCGTGCTT
TCAGCTTCGATGTAGGAGGGCGTGGATATGTCCTGCGGGTAAATAGCTGCGCCGATGGTTTCTACAAAGA
TCGTTATGTTTATCGGCACTTTGCATCGGCCGCGCTCCCGATTCCGGAAGTGCTTGACATTGGGGAATTC
AGCGAGAGCCTGACCTATTGCATCTCCCGCCGTGCACAGGGTGTCACGTTGCAAGACCTGCCTGAAACCG
AACTGCCCGCTGTTCTGCAGCCGGTCGCGGAGGCAATGGATGCCATTGCTGCGGCCGATCTTAGCCAGAC
GAGCGGGTTCGGCCCATTCGGACCGCAAGGAATCGGTCAATACACTACATGGCGTGATTTCATATGCGCG
ATTGCTGATCCCCATGTGTATCACTGGCAAACTGTGATGGACGACACCGTCAGTGCGTCCGTCGCGCAGG
CTCTCGATGAGCTGATGCTTTGGGCCGAGGACTGCCCCGAAGTCCGGCACCTCGTGCACGCGGATTTCGG
CTCCAACAATGTCCTGACGGACAATGGCCGCATAACAGCGGTCATTGACTGGAGCGAGGCGATGTTCGGG
GATTCCCAATACGAGGTCGCCAACATCTTCTTCTGGAGGCCGTGGTTGGCTTGTATGGAGCAGCAGACGC
GCTACTTCGAGCGGAGGCATCCGGAGCTTGCAGGATCGCCGCGGCTCCGGGCGTATATGCTCCGCATTGG
TCTTGACCAACTCTATCAGAGCTTGGTTGACGGCAATTTCGATGATGCAGCTTGGGCGCAGGGTCGATGC
GACGCAATCGTCCGATCCGGAGCCGGGACTGTCGGGCGTACACAAATCGCCCGCAGAAGCGCGGCCGTCT
GGACCGATGGCTGTGTAGAAGTACTCGCCGATAGTGGAAACCGACGCCCCAGCACTCGTCCGAGGGCAAA
GGAATAATCATGTAATTAGTTATGTCACGCTTACATTCACGCCCTCCCCCCACATCCGCTCTAACCGAAA
AGGAAGGAGTTAGACAACCTGAAGTCTAGGTCCCTATTTATTTTTTTATAGTTATGTTAGTATTAAGAAC
GTTATTTATATTTCAAATTTTTCTTTTTTTTCTGTACAGACGCGTGTACGCATGTAACATTATACTGAAA
ACCTTGCTTGAGAAGGTTTTGGGACGCTCGAGCAGGCTTGGAGGCGACGTGGCAGTGGCTCGCGGGAGGA
TCGGCGGGAAACTCCGGGATATCCGTCGAGAGTTTACACGTGAATGGGCAGCGCAATCCGTTGACGACGA
TACGACTGGCAAAGTAGCGACGATACCTGCCAGACAGGTGACATGTGCAGGCCGCACTAACAAGGAAACG
GGCGCTGGGGGGGGCGGGCTTCTAGACTTTGCCCTTGAACAGGAATCTAGTGGGGGCTTGTCTTTCCGCC
AATGGGGGAGCGCCTGTTGAGCGACCGTGCATGCTGGAACGCCAAGTGTATGTACAGCTGGTGGTCTCGC
AGCGGTATGTGACGGGACTTACATCTCTCGTTTTTTCATGACCACGTTTTCACAGGCTCGGAGGTACGTT
AAAGTTTTGAAGGCTGCATCTGAACCGAGGTATGGGGGAGTTTGAACAGCAACAGTGTTGGGGCTGAGGG
GGCCAAGATCGGGGCAAGCAGAGGTCTTAGATCAATTGTGGGGATCCCAAAGGGCTCGTTATCACCTTTT
TCCACCCAATTCGGGTCCCAATTGATCCACTACTGGCTTGCCCAAGTTACCCCAGAAATGCCGCCCCGGA
TTTCTCCAAAAACCTAATAAGCTTCATGGAACTTGGTGGAAGTGACTTTCTACAGAGTGGAGAGAACCGT
GGACACGTGGCAATGGCGCTGACCGTGTCCCCGAGCCGAATCGACGTGAGGGGAGAACGGAGTATCTGCG
GTCATGTGACCTTCCAGAGCGGCGTCGCCAGTGTGCACGCGGTGACCCCCAGTTTGGGTCTCTGTCACAC
GCATACTACCTCGGCTCTCCACATGCTGAACTTTATCTTTCGTGGGGATCATACCGAAAGTTGCAACTAC
CAGGTGTATATAAAGCCTGGTAGACTCCCCCCACTTTGGACCTCATCCAACCAAGACACACAAAAATGGA
CCGACTTAACAACCTCGCCACCCAGCTCGAGCAGAACCCCGCCAA
