Features (pLannotate 1.2.2; 14 found; start..end, strand, type, name):
    367..437     +  ncRNA          tRNA: Accession: RF00005 - tRNA
    459..533     +  misc_RNA       gRNA scaffold: guide RNA scaffold for the Streptococcus pyogenes CRISPR/Cas9 system
    940..973     -  protein_bind   FRT (minimal): supports FLP-mediated excision but not integration (Turan and Bode, 2011) FLP recombinase from the Saccharomyces cerevisiae 2μ plasmid
   1017..1057    -  terminator     rrnB T1 terminator (fragment): transcription terminator T1 from the E. coli rrnB gene
   1059..1174    -  ncRNA          5S rRNA: Accession: RF00001 - 5S ribosomal RNA
   1205..1229    +  CDS            KanR (fragment): aminoglycoside phosphotransferase; aph(3')-Ia; confers resistance to kanamycin
   1259..1355    +  promoter       AmpR promoter (fragment): bla
   1358..2218    +  CDS            AmpR: β-lactamase; bla; confers resistance to ampicillin, carbenicillin, and related antibiotics
   2340..2928    +  rep_origin     ori: high-copy-number ColE1/pMB1/pBR322/pUC origin of replication
   3153..3170    +  terminator     rrnB T2 terminator (fragment): transcription terminator T2 from the E. coli rrnB gene
   3195..3214    -  CDS            lacZα (fragment): LacZα fragment of β-galactosidase; lacZ fragment
   3684..3717    +  protein_bind   FRT (minimal): supports FLP-mediated excision but not integration (Turan and Bode, 2011) FLP recombinase from the Saccharomyces cerevisiae 2μ plasmid
   4865..5886    +  CDS            HygR (fragment): aminoglycoside phosphotransferase from E. coli; aph(4)-Ia; confers resistance to hygromycin
   5888..6121    +  terminator     CYC1 terminator (fragment): S. cerevisiae CYC1; transcription terminator for CYC1
>Addgene plasmid #219874 | pCfb13199 Sequencing Result | analyzer sequence | sequence record 458636
TTCGTAGATAATGGAATACAAATGGATATCCAGAGTATACACATGGATAGTATACACTGACACGACAATT
CTGTATCTCTTTATGTTAACTACTGTGAGGCATTAAATAGAGCTTGATATATAAAATGTTACATTTCACA
GTCTGAACTTTTGCAGATTACCTAATTTGGTAAGATATTAATTATGAACTGAAAGTTGATGGCATCCCTA
AATTTGATGCAACGGAATGCGTGCGATAGTGAATCATTGCTAACAGATCAAGTAATCGTATCAATCGTTC
CACGTCTTATCCAGACTCGATTTCCGCCCTAACCTAAGGAAACTGCTGAGTAATTTCGAGGTTGGTTCCT
AACAAAAGCCAAGAAACGCGCCGATGGTTTAGTGGTAAAATCCATCGTTGCCATCGATGGGCCCCCGGTT
CGATTCCGGGTCGGCGCATTGTGGACGATGCTATAAGGGTTTTAGAGCTAGAAATAGCAAGTTAAAATAA
GGCTAGTCCGTTATCAACTTGAAAAAGTGGCACCGAGTCGGTGGTGCTTTTTTTGTGTGGGTACGGTTGA
CTGCTGCCATTCTGCTTAAGCAGAACGCCGACTGGGGTCTTGAGACTGCCATTGGCGCCTCCACCGTTCT
TCTTGGAGCCTCCATTCCCCGGATCATCAAGGCCGGTATCAAGCCTGTCCCTGTGGGTCTCGCCGTGCTT
GGTTCTCTTAACTTGGGATGACTGAAGAGCTCTTCAATGGTGAAAACCATCTACATCACCCGACACGGGT
TCCGAGCCAACTGGCTGACCGACCAGCCCATTCCCCCGTCTCCCACCGGTATCGAGAGTGATCCTGCTCT
TGCTGAGAAGGGAGTTGTCCAGGCCAAGGAGCTAGGTGAATATCTCAAGGACATCAAGATCGCGTGCATT
CGCGGCCGCAAATTTAAATCCCCTCTTCAGAAGTTCCTATACTTTCTAGAGAATAGGAACTTCACTATAG
AGTCGAATAAGGGCGACACCCCATAATTAGCCCGGGCGAAAGGCCCAGTCTTTCGACTGAGCCTTTCGTT
TTATTTGATGCCTGGCAGTTCCCTACTCTCGCATGGGGAGTCCCCACACTACCATCGGCGCTACGGCGTT
TCACTTCTGAGTTCGGCATGGGGTCAGGTGGGACCACCGCGCTACTGCCGCCAGGCAAACAAGGGGTGTT
ATGAGCCATATTCAGGTATAAATGGGCTCGCGATAATGTTCAGAATTGGTTAATTGGTTGTAACACTGAC
CCCTATTTGTTTATTTTTCTAAATACATTCAAATATGTATCCGCTCATGAGACAATAACCCTGATAAATG
CTTCAATAATATTGAAAAAGGAAGAATATGAGTATTCAACATTTCCGTGTCGCCCTTATTCCCTTTTTTG
CGGCATTTTGCCTTCCTGTTTTTGCTCACCCAGAAACGCTGGTGAAAGTAAAAGATGCTGAAGATCAGTT
GGGTGCACGAGTGGGTTACATCGAACTGGATCTCAACAGCGGTAAGATCCTTGAGAGTTTTCGCCCCGAA
GAACGTTTTCCAATGATGAGCACTTTTAAAGTTCTGCTATGTGGCGCGGTATTATCCCGTATTGACGCCG
GGCAAGAGCAACTCGGTCGCCGCATACACTATTCTCAGAATGACTTGGTTGAGTACTCACCAGTCACAGA
AAAGCATCTTACGGATGGCATGACAGTAAGAGAATTATGCAGTGCTGCCATAACCATGAGTGATAACACT
GCGGCCAACTTACTTCTGACAACGATCGGAGGACCGAAGGAGCTAACCGCTTTTTTGCACAACATGGGGG
ATCATGTAACTCGCCTTGATCGTTGGGAACCGGAGCTGAATGAAGCCATACCAAACGACGAGCGTGACAC
CACGATGCCTGTAGCGATGGCAACAACGTTGCGCAAACTATTAACTGGCGAACTACTTACTCTAGCTTCC
CGGCAACAATTAATAGACTGGATGGAGGCGGATAAAGTTGCAGGACCACTTCTGCGCTCGGCCCTTCCGG
CTGGCTGGTTTATTGCTGATAAATCCGGAGCCGGTGAGCGTGGTTCTCGCGGTATCATCGCAGCGCTGGG
GCCAGATGGTAAGCCCTCCCGTATCGTAGTTATCTACACGACGGGGAGTCAGGCAACTATGGATGAACGA
AATAGACAGATCGCTGAGATAGGTGCCTCACTGATTAAGCATTGGTAAGCAGAGCATTACGCTGACTTGA
CGGGACGGCGCAAGCTCATGACCAAAATCCCTTAACGTGAGTTACGCGCGCGTCGTTCCACTGAGCGTCA
GACCCCGTAGAAAAGATCAAAGGATCTTCTTGAGATCCTTTTTTTCTGCGCGTAATCTGCTGCTTGCAAA
CAAAAAAACCACCGCTACCAGCGGTGGTTTGTTTGCCGGATCAAGAGCTACCAACTCTTTTTCCGAAGGT
AACTGGCTTCAGCAGAGCGCAGATACCAAATACTGTTCTTCTAGTGTAGCCGTAGTTAGCCCACCACTTC
AAGAACTCTGTAGCACCGCCTACATACCTCGCTCTGCTAATCCTGTTACCAGTGGCTGCTGCCAGTGGCG
ATAAGTCGTGTCTTACCGGGTTGGACTCAAGACGATAGTTACCGGATAAGGCGCAGCGGTCGGGCTGAAC
GGGGGGTTCGTGCACACAGCCCAGCTTGGAGCGAACGACCTACACCGAACTGAGATACCTACAGCGTGAG
CTATGAGAAAGCGCCACGCTTCCCGAAGGGAGAAAGGCGGACAGGTATCCGGTAAGCGGCAGGGTCGGAA
CAGGAGAGCGCACGAGGGAGCTTCCAGGGGGAAACGCCTGGTATCTTTATAGTCCTGTCGGGTTTCGCCA
CCTCTGACTTGAGCGTCGATTTTTGTGATGCTCGTCAGGGGGGCGGAGCCTATGGAAAAACGCCAGCAAC
GCGGCCTTTTTACGGTTCCTGGCCTTTTGCTGGCCTTTTGCTCACATGTTCTTTCCTGCGTTATCCCCTG
ATTCTGTGGATAACCGTATTACCGCCTTTGAGTGAGCTGATACCGCTCGCCGCAGCCGAACGACCGAGCG
CAGCGAGTCAGTGAGCGAGGAAGCGGAAGGCGAGAGTAGGGAACTGCCAGGCATCAAACTAAGCAGAAGG
CCCCTGACGGATGGCCTTTTTGCGTTTCTACAAACTCTTTCTGTGTTGTAAAACGACGGCCAGTCTTAAG
CTCGGGCCCCCTGGGCGGTTCTGATAACGAGTAATCGTTAATCCGCAAATAACGTAAAAACCCGCTTCGG
CGGGTTTTTTTATGGGGGGAGTTTAGGGAAAGAGCATTTGTCAGAATATTTAAGGGCGCCTGTCACTTTG
CTTGATATATGAGAATTATTTAACCTTATAAATGAGAAAAAAGCAACGCACTTTAAATAAGATACGTTGC
TTTTTCGATTGATGAACACCTATAATTAAACTATTCATCTATTATTTATGATTTTTTGTATATACAATAT
TTCTAGTTTGTTAAAGAGAATTAAGAAAATAAATCTCGAAAATAATAAAGGGAAAATCAGTTTTTGATAT
CAAAATTATACATGTCAACGATAATACAAAATATAATACAAACTATAAGATGTTATCAGTATTTATTATG
CATTTAGAATAAATTTTGTGTCGCCCTTATTCGACTCACTATAGAAGTTCCTATTCTCTAGAAAGTATAG
GAACTTCACTTCATTTTATTTAAATTTGCGGCCGCTATGTCTGATAAAAGGATGTAACATAGGCAAGCTG
CTCGTGAGTGTTGAGTACGAACCTTAGATCCAAATCACCCGCACCCACGGATATACTTGCTTGAATATAC
AGTAGTAAGGAGTTTGGCGCCCGTTTTTTCGAGCCCCACACGTTTCGGTGAGTATGAGCGGCGGCAGATT
CGAGCGTTTCCGGTTTCCGCGGCTGGACGAGAGCCCATGATGGGGGCTCCCACCACCAGCAATCAGGGCC
CTGATTACACACCCACCTGTAATGTCATGCTGTTCATCGTGGTTAATGCTGCTGTGTGCTGTGTGTGTGT
GTTGTTTGGCGCTCATTGTTGCGTTATGCAGCGTACACCACAATATTGGAAGCTTATTAGCCTTTCTATT
TTTTCGTTTGCAAGGCTTAACAACATTGCTGTGGAGAGGGATGGGGATATGGAGGCCGCTGGAGGGAGTC
GGAGAGGCGTTTTGGAGCGGCTTGGCCTGGCGCCCAGCTCGCGAAACGCACCTAGGACCCTTTGGCACGC
CGAAATGTGCCACTTTTCAGTCTAGTAACGCCTTACCTACGTCATTCCATGCATGCATGTTTGCGCCTTT
TTTCCCTTGCCCTTGATCGCCACACAGTACAGTGCACTGTACAGTGGAGGTTTTGGGGGGGTCTTAGATG
GGAGCTAAAAGCGGCCTAGCGGTACACTAGTGGGATTGTATGGAGTGGCATGGAGCCTAGGTGGAGCCTG
ACAGGACGCACGACCGGCTAGCCCGTGACAGACGATGGGTGGCTCCTGTTGTCCACCGCGTACAAATGTT
TGGGCCAAAGTCTTGTCAGCCTTGCTTGCGAACCTAATTCCCAATTTTGTCACTTCGCACCCCCATTGAT
CGAGCCCTAACCCCTGCCCATCAGGCAATCCAATTAAGCTCGCATTGTCTGCCTTGTTTAGTTTGGCTCC
TGCCCGTTTCGGCGTCCACTTGCACAAACACAAACAAGCATTATATATAAGGCTCGTCTCTCCCTCCCAA
CCACACTCACTTTTTTGCCCGTCTTCCCTTGCTAACACAAAAGTCAAGAACACAAACAACCACCCCAACC
CCCTTACACACAAGACATATCTACAGCAATGGGTAAAAAGCCTGAACTCACCGCGACGTCTGTCGAGAAG
TTTCTGATCGAAAAGTTCGACAGCGTCTCCGACCTGATGCAGCTCTCGGAGGGCGAAGAATCTCGTGCTT
TCAGCTTCGATGTAGGAGGGCGTGGATATGTCCTGCGGGTAAATAGCTGCGCCGATGGTTTCTACAAAGA
TCGTTATGTTTATCGGCACTTTGCATCGGCCGCGCTCCCGATTCCGGAAGTGCTTGACATTGGGGAATTC
AGCGAGAGCCTGACCTATTGCATCTCCCGCCGTGCACAGGGTGTCACGTTGCAAGACCTGCCTGAAACCG
AACTGCCCGCTGTTCTGCAGCCGGTCGCGGAGGCAATGGATGCCATTGCTGCGGCCGATCTTAGCCAGAC
GAGCGGGTTCGGCCCATTCGGACCGCAAGGAATCGGTCAATACACTACATGGCGTGATTTCATATGCGCG
ATTGCTGATCCCCATGTGTATCACTGGCAAACTGTGATGGACGACACCGTCAGTGCGTCCGTCGCGCAGG
CTCTCGATGAGCTGATGCTTTGGGCCGAGGACTGCCCCGAAGTCCGGCACCTCGTGCACGCGGATTTCGG
CTCCAACAATGTCCTGACGGACAATGGCCGCATAACAGCGGTCATTGACTGGAGCGAGGCGATGTTCGGG
GATTCCCAATACGAGGTCGCCAACATCTTCTTCTGGAGGCCGTGGTTGGCTTGTATGGAGCAGCAGACGC
GCTACTTCGAGCGGAGGCATCCGGAGCTTGCAGGATCGCCGCGGCTCCGGGCGTATATGCTCCGCATTGG
TCTTGACCAACTCTATCAGAGCTTGGTTGACGGCAATTTCGATGATGCAGCTTGGGCGCAGGGTCGATGC
GACGCAATCGTCCGATCCGGAGCCGGGACTGTCGGGCGTACACAAATCGCCCGCAGAAGCGCGGCCGTCT
GGACCGATGGCTGTGTAGAAGTACTCGCCGATAGTGGAAACCGACGCCCCAGCACTCGTCCGAGGGCAAA
GGAATAATCATGTAATTAGTTATGTCACGCTTACATTCACGCCCTCCCCCCACATCCGCTCTAACCGAAA
AGGAAGGAGTTAGACAACCTGAAGTCTAGGTCCCTATTTATTTTTTTATAGTTATGTTAGTATTAAGAAC
GTTATTTATATTTCAAATTTTTCTTTTTTTTCTGTACAGACGCGTGTACGCATGTAACATTATACTGAAA
ACCTTGCTTGAGAAGGTTTTGGGACGCTCGAGCAGGCTTGGAGGCGACGTGGCAGTGGCTCGCGGGAGGA
TCGGCGGGAAACTCCGGGATATCCGTCGAGAGTTTACACGTGAATGGGCAGCGCAATCCGTTGACGACGA
TACGACTGGCAAAGTAGCGACGATACCTGCCAGACAGGTGACATGTGCAGGCCGCACTAACAAGGAAACG
GGCGCTGGGGGGGGCGGGCTTCTAGACTTTGCCCTTGAACAGGAATCTAGTGGGGGCTTGTCTTTCCGCC
AATGGGGGAGCGCCTGTTGAGCGACCGTGCATGCTGGAACGCCAAGTGTATGTACAGCTGGTGGTCTCGC
AGCGGTATGTGACGGGACTTACATCTCTCGTTTTTTCATGACCACGTTTTCACAGGCTCGGAGGTACGTT
AAAGTTTTGAAGGCTGCATCTGAACCGAGGTATGGGGGAGTTTGAACAGCAACAGTGTTGGGGCTGAGGG
GGCCAAGATCGGGGCAAGCAGAGGTCTTAGATCAATTGTGGGGATCCCAAAGGGCTCGTTATCACCTTTT
TCCACCCAATTCGGGTCCCAATTGATCCACTACTGGCTTGCCCAAGTTACCCCAGAAATGCCGCCCCGGA
TTTCTCCAAAAACCTAATAAGCTTCATGGAACTTGGTGGAAGTGACTTTCTACAGAGTGGAGAGAACCGT
GGACACGTGGCAATGGCGCTGACCGTGTCCCCGAGCCGAATCGACGTGAGGGGAGAACGGAGTATCTGCG
GTCATGTGACCTTCCAGAGCGGCGTCGCCAGTGTGCACGCGGTGACCCCCAGTTTGGGTCTCTGTCACAC
GCATACTACCTCGGCTCTCCACATGCTGAACTTTATCTTTCGTGGGGATCATACCGAAAGTTGCAACTAC
CAGGTGTATATAAAGCCTGGTAGACTCCCCCCACTTTGGACCTCATCCAACCAAGACACACAAAAATGGA
CCGACTTAACAACCTCGCCACCCAGCTCGAGCAGAACCCCGCCAA
